Addgene plasmid #199010: pGL0_109 [TAmarelleT12]
Purpose: Level 0 part
Depositing lab: Charlie Gilbert & Nili Ostrov & Cultivarium Tools. Depositing organization: Cultivarium, Convergent Research. Publication: A scalable framework for high-throughput identification of functional origins of replication in non-model bacteria. Gilbert C, Brumwell SL, Crits-Christoph A, Kang SC, Martin-Moldes Z, Alsharif W, Esmurria A, Nguyen M-A, Lee HH, Ostrov N. bioRxiv 2023.05.19.541510 10.1101/2023.05.19.541510.
Backbone
  Vector backbone: pGLDV_17
  Vector type: Synthetic Biology
Growth in bacteria
  Bacterial resistance: Chloramphenicol, 25 μg/mL
  Growth temperature: 37°C
  Growth strain: E. coli Zymo 10B
  Copy number: High Copy
Gene/Insert
  Gene/Insert name: TAmarelleT12
  Species: Synthetic
  Cloning method: Unknown
Resource information
  A portion of this plasmid was derived from a plasmid made by: María-Eugenia Guazzaroni (Amarelle et al. 2019 https://doi.org/10.1021/acssynbio.8b00507)
Terms and licenses: Academic/Nonprofit Terms; Industry Terms: Not Available to Industry
How to cite: pGL0_109 [TAmarelleT12] was a gift from Charlie Gilbert & Nili Ostrov & Cultivarium Tools (Addgene plasmid # 199010 ; http://n2t.net/addgene:199010 ; RRID:Addgene_199010)
