[The description below was written by a language model from this plasmid's Addgene catalogue record and pLannotate feature annotations shown in this document.]
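Description:
pGL0_109 [TAmarelleT12] is a small (about 2.4 kb) Level 0 part plasmid built on the pGLDV_17 backbone and classed as a synthetic biology vector. In hierarchical modular cloning schemes, a Level 0 plasmid stores a single basic genetic part that is later combined with other parts into larger assemblies. The record does not state the cloning method or the assembly standard used. The plasmid is maintained in E. coli through a high-copy ColE1/pUC-type origin of replication. Selection is by chloramphenicol, conferred by the cat (chloramphenicol acetyltransferase) gene, which is driven by its native cat promoter and followed by a phage lambda t0 terminator.

The stored part, TAmarelleT12, is listed as synthetic and is noted as deriving in part from a plasmid made by another laboratory. The "T" prefix and "T12" suffix suggest a transcription terminator part, but the record does not explicitly define its function, and the automated annotation does not label any feature with this name. Outside the backbone elements, the annotation finds only a short region with homology to part of the carotenoid gene crtI, a partial lac operator and a small lacZα fragment. The lac-related fragments are probably remnants of a screening cassette in the destination vector. The crtI match may overlap the inserted part or may be an incidental similarity hit, and the record does not settle which. The plasmid belongs to a toolkit associated with work on high-throughput identification of functional origins of replication in non-model bacteria, where it would supply one reusable component for assembling multi-part vectors.
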