Features (pLannotate 1.2.2; 7 found; start..end, strand, type, name):
     83..214     +  CDS            crtI (fragment): CRTI_PARSN - Protein inferred from homology: Swiss-Prot protein existence level 3. This enzyme converts phytoene into lycopene via the intermediaries of phytofluene, zeta-carotene and neurosporene by the introduction of four double bonds. From Paracoccus sp. (strain N81106 / MBIC 01143) (Agrobacterium aurantiacum).
    497..512     -  protein_bind   lac operator (fragment): The lac repressor binds to the lac operator to inhibit transcription in E. coli. This inhibition can be relieved by adding lactose or isopropyl-β-D-thiogalactopyranoside (IPTG). lac repressor encoded by lacI
    663..1251    -  rep_origin     ori: high-copy-number ColE1/pMB1/pBR322/pUC origin of replication
   1384..1478    -  terminator     lambda t0 terminator: transcription terminator from phage lambda
   1502..2158    -  CDS            cat: CAT_ECOLX - Experimental evidence at protein level: Swiss-Prot protein existence level 1. This enzyme is an effector of chloramphenicol resistance in bacteria. From Escherichia coli. This protein is used as a marker in many commonly used cloning vectors, such as pACYC184.
   2159..2261    -  promoter       cat promoter: promoter of the E. coli cat gene encoding chloramphenicol acetyltransferase
   2336..2379    -  CDS            lacZα (fragment): LacZα fragment of β-galactosidase; lacZ fragment
>Addgene plasmid #199010 | pGL0_109 [TAmarelleT12] | addgene full sequence | sequence record 401246 | Addgene NGS Result
TAGCGTGCGAACAGCACGCTATTGTTGTATCATTACTCGCATCCATTCTCAGGCTGTCTCGTCTCGTCTC
CGAGGTCTCAGCTTCTCGCTCTATCTCCATCACCCGACCGCGACCGACCCAAAAATGGCGCCGCCGGGCC
ATTCGACCTTCTACGCGCTCGCGCCGGTCCCCCATCTCGGCAAATTCCCCGTCGACTGGGCGCGCGTCGG
GCCCGCTTGAGACCACCCCAGGATACATAGATTACCACAACTCCGAGCCCTTCCACCTAGCGTGCTAACC
ACGCACGCTATTGTTGTATCCCATATAATGCAATCGTAGTCTACCTGACTGTACTTAGAAATGTGGCTTC
GCCTTTGCCCACGCACCTGATCGCTCCTCGTTTGCTTTTAAGGACCGGACGAACCACAGAGCATTAGAAG
GCTAGGTGGAGGCTCAGTGATGATAAGTCTGCGATGGTGGATGCATGTGTCATGGTCATAGCTGTTTCCT
GTGTGAAATTGTTATCCGCTCAGAGGGCACAATCCTATTCCGCGCTATCCGACAATCTCCAAGACATTAG
GTGGAGTTCAGTTCGGCGTATGGCATATGTCGCTGGAAAGAACATGTGAGCAAAAGGCCAGCAAAAGGCC
AGGAACCGTAAAAAGGCCGCGTTGCTGGCGTTTTTCCATAGGCTCCGCCCCCCTGACGAGCATCACAAAA
ATCGACGCTCAAGTCAGAGGTGGCGAAACCCGACAGGACTATAAAGATACCAGGCGTTTCCCCCTGGAAG
CTCCCTCGTGCGCTCTCCTGTTCCGACCCTGCCGCTTACCGGATACCTGTCCGCCTTTCTCCCTTCGGGA
AGCGTGGCGCTTTCTCATAGCTCACGCTGTAGGTATCTCAGTTCGGTGTAGGTCGTTCGCTCCAAGCTGG
GCTGTGTGCACGAACCCCCCGTTCAGCCCGACCGCTGCGCCTTATCCGGTAACTATCGTCTTGAGTCCAA
CCCGGTAAGACACGACTTATCGCCACTGGCAGCAGCCACTGGTAACAGGATTAGCAGAGCGAGGTATGTA
GGCGGTGCTACAGAGTTCTTGAAGTGGTGGCCTAACTACGGCTACACTAGAAGAACAGTATTTGGTATCT
GCGCTCTGCTGAAGCCAGTTACCTTCGGAAAAAGAGTTGGTAGCTCTTGATCCGGCAAACAAACCACCGC
TGGTAGCGGTGGTTTTTTTGTTTGCAAGCAGCAGATTACGCGCAGAAAAAAAGGATCTCAAGAAGATCCT
TTGATCTTTTCTACGGGGTCTGACGCTCTATTCAACAAAGCCGCCGTCCCGTCAAGTCAGCGTAAATGGG
TAGGGGGCTTCAAATCGTCCCCCCATACGATATAAGTTGTTACTAGTGCTTGGATTCTCACCAATAAAAA
ACGCCCGGCGGCAACCGAGCGTTCTGAACAAATCCAGATGGAGTTCTGAGGTCATTACTGGATCTATCAA
CAGGAGTCCAAGCGAGCTCGATATCAAATTACGCCCCGCCCTGCCACTCATCGCAGTACTGTTGTAATTC
ATTAAGCATTCTGCCGACATGGAAGCCATCACAAACGGCATGATGAACCTGAATCGCCAGCGGCATCAGC
ACCTTGTCGCCTTGCGTATAATATTTGCCCATGGTGAAAACGGGGGCGAAGAAGTTGTCCATATTGGCCA
CGTTTAAATCAAAACTGGTGAAACTCACCCAGGGATTGGCTGAGACGAAAAACATATTCTCAATAAACCC
TTTAGGGAAATAGGCCAGGTTTTCACCGTAACACGCCACATCTTGCGAATATATGTGTAGAAACTGCCGG
AAATCGTCGTGGTATTCACTCCAGAGCGATGAAAACGTTTCAGTTTGCTCATGGAAAACGGTGTAACAAG
GGTGAACACTATCCCATATCACCAGCTCACCGTCTTTCATTGCCATACGAAATTCCGGATGAGCATTCAT
CAGGCGGGCAAGAATGTGAATAAAGGCCGGATAAAACTTGTGCTTATTTTTCTTTACGGTCTTTAAAAAG
GCCGTAATATCCAGCTGAACGGTCTGGTTATAGGTACATTGAGCAACTGACTGAAATGCCTCAAAATGTT
CTTTACGATGCCATTGGGATATATCAACGGTGGTATATCCAGTGATTTTTTTCTCCATTTTAGCTTCCTT
AGCTCCTGAAAATCTCGATAACTCAAAAAATACGCCCGGTAGTGATCTTATTTCATTATGGTGAAAGTTG
GAACCTCTTACGTGCCGATCAACGTCTCATTGATACCTGAAACAAAACCCATCGTACGGCCAAGGAAGTC
TCCAATAACTGTGATCCACCACAAGCGCCAGGGTTTTCCCAGTCACGACGTTGTAAAACGACGGCCAGTC
ATGCATAATCCGCACGCATCTGGAATAAGGAAGTGCCATTCCGCCTGACCT
